Addgene plasmid #160840: pXWS80LBS
Purpose: 80 repeats of LBS sponge
Depositing lab: Baojun Wang. Depositing organization: University of Edinburgh. Publication: Synthetic protein-binding DNA sponge as a tool to tune gene expression and mitigate protein toxicity. Wan X, Pinto F, Yu L, Wang B. Nat Commun. 2020 Nov 24;11(1):5961. doi: 10.1038/s41467-020-19552-9. PubMed 33235249.
Backbone
  Vector backbone: pSB3K3
  Backbone size w/o insert (bp): 2672
  Vector type: Synthetic Biology
Growth in bacteria
  Bacterial resistance: Kanamycin, 50 μg/mL
  Growth temperature: 30°C
  Growth strain: NEB Stable
  Copy number: Low Copy
Gene/Insert
  Gene/Insert name: (80 X LBS)-t
  Species: Synthetic
  Insert size (bp): 5489
  Cloning method: Restriction Enzyme; 5′ cloning site EcoRI (not destroyed); 3′ cloning site PstI (not destroyed)
  Sequencing primers: 5′ TGCCACCTGACGTCTAAGAA; 3′ ATTACCGCCTTTGAGTGAGC
Terms and licenses: Academic/Nonprofit Terms; Industry Terms: Not Available to Industry
Depositor comments: This plasmid may be prone to recombination. It is recommended to screen multiple DNA preparations from cultures started from single colonies.
How to cite: pXWS80LBS was a gift from Baojun Wang (Addgene plasmid # 160840 ; http://n2t.net/addgene:160840 ; RRID:Addgene_160840)
