[The description below was written by a language model from this plasmid's Addgene catalogue record and pLannotate feature annotations shown in this document.]
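Description:
pXWS80LBS is a bacterial synthetic-biology plasmid built on the BioBrick backbone pSB3K3, carrying an array of 80 repeats of "LBS", a protein-binding DNA site, as a decoy "sponge". The full sequence is about 8.2 kb, consistent with a roughly 2.7 kb backbone plus a 5.5 kb synthetic insert. Replication depends on a p15A origin, which is compatible with ColE1-type plasmids and so allows the sponge to be co-maintained with a separate circuit or expression plasmid; the catalogue lists it as low copy. Selection is by kanamycin through the aph(3')-Ia aminoglycoside phosphotransferase gene. The short bom, RSF ori and β-lactamase matches in the annotation are only fragments, most likely backbone remnants or partial homologies rather than functional elements.

The insert, named (80 X LBS)-t, sits between the BioBrick prefix and suffix and was cloned via EcoRI and PstI, both of which are retained. The repeat array itself occupies the long unannotated stretch between the prefix and the downstream terminators, so the feature table does not show the individual sites. The record also does not state which protein LBS binds. The "t" corresponds to the rrnB T1 and T7Te terminators at the 3′ end, and a further putative terminator lies upstream of the prefix, insulating the array from transcriptional read-through. No promoter or coding sequence is annotated in the insert, as expected for a part that acts purely as DNA. According to the associated publication title, such sponges titrate DNA-binding proteins away from their targets to tune gene expression and mitigate protein toxicity. The depositor notes that the highly repetitive array may be prone to recombination, so its integrity should be verified across independent clones.
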