Features (pLannotate 1.2.2; 10 found; start..end, strand, type, name):
    141..956     -  CDS            KanR: aminoglycoside phosphotransferase; aph(3')-Ia; confers resistance to kanamycin in bacteria or G418 (Geneticin®) in eukaryotes
   1283..1309    +  misc_feature   bom (fragment): basis of mobility region from pBR322
   1408..1463    -  rep_origin     RSF ori (fragment): Plasmids containing the RSF 1030 origin of replication can be propagated in E. coli cells that contain additional plasmids with compatible origins.
   1551..2095    -  rep_origin     p15A ori: Plasmids containing the medium-copy-number p15A origin of replication can be propagated in E. coli cells that contain a second plasmid with the ColE1 origin.
   2261..2506    -  CDS            bla(M) (fragment): β-lactamase lacking the signal sequence; bla(M); allows cytosolic expression of β-lactamase
   2585..2628    -  terminator     bacterial terminator: putative bacterial transcription terminator
   2631..2652    +  misc_feature   BioBrick prefix: BioBrick prefix for parts that do not start with "ATG"
   8021..8092    +  terminator     rrnB T1 terminator: transcription terminator T1 from the E. coli rrnB gene
   8108..8135    +  terminator     T7Te terminator: phage T7 early transcription terminator
   8142..1       +  misc_feature   BioBrick suffix (across the origin): universal suffix for all parts
>Addgene plasmid #160840 | pXWS80LBS | addgene full sequence | sequence record 317093 | Addgene NGS Result
GGCTTCCTCGCTCACTGACTCGCTGCGCTCGGTCGTTCGGCTGCGGCGAGCGGTATCAGCTCACTCAAAG
GCGGTAATCTCGAGTCCCGTCAAGTCAGCGTAATGCTCTGCCAGTGTTACAACCAATTAACCAATTCTGA
TTAGAAAAACTCATCGAGCATCAAATGAAACTGCAATTTATTCATATCAGGATTATCGATACCATATTTT
TGAAAAAGCCGTTTCTGTAATGAAGGAGAAAACTCACCGAGGCAGTTCCATAGGATGGCAAGATCCTGGT
ATCGGTCTGCGATTCCGACTCGTCCAACATCAATACAACCTATTAATTTCCCCTCGTCAAAAATAAGGTT
ATCAAGTGAGAAATCACCATGAGTGACGACTGAATCCGGTGAGAATGGCAAAAGCTTATGCATTTCTTTC
CAGACTTGTTCAACAGGCCAGCCATTACGCTCGTCATCAAAATCACTCGCATCAACCAAACCGTTATTCA
TTCGTGATTGCGCCTGAGCGAGACGAAATACGCGATCGCTGTTAAAAGGACAATTACAAACAGGAATCGA
ATGCAACCGGCGCAGGAACACTGCCAGCGCATCAACAATATTTTCACCTGAATCAGGATATTCTTCTAAT
ACCTGGAATGCTGTTTTCCCGGGGATCGCAGTGGTGAGTAACCATGCATCATCAGGAGTACGGATAAAAT
GCTTGATGGTCGGAAGAGGCATAAATTCCGTCAGCCAGTTTAGTCTGACCATCTCATCTGTAACATCATT
GGCAACGCTACCTTTGCCATGTTTCAGAAACAACTCTGGCGCATCGGGCTTCCCATACAATCGATAGATT
GTCGCACCTGATTGCCCGACATTATCGCGAGCCCATTTATACCCATATAAATCAGCATCCATGTTGGAAT
TTAATCGCGGCCTGGAGCAAGACGTTTCCCGTTGAATATGGCTCATAACACCCCTTGTATTACTGTTTAT
GTAAGCAGACAGTTTTATTGTTCATGATGATATATTTTTATCTTGTGCAATGTAACATCAGAGATTTTGA
GACACAACGTGGCTTTGTTGAATAAATCGAACTTTTGCTGAGTTGAAGGATCAGATCACGCATCTTCCCG
ACAACGCAGACCGTTCCGTGGCAAAGCAAAAGTTCAAAATCACCAACTGGTCCACCTACAACAAAGCTCT
CATCAACCGTGGCTCCCTCACTTTCTGGCTGGATGATGGGGCGATTCAGGCCTGGTATGAGTCAGCAACA
CCTTCTTCACGAGGCAGACCTCAGCGCTAGCGGAGTGTATACTGGCTTACTATGTTGGCACTGATGAGGG
TGTCAGTGAAGTGCTTCATGTGGCAGGAGAAAAAAGGCTGCACCGGTGCGTCAGCAGAATATGTGATACA
GGATATATTCCGCTTCCTCGCTCACTGACTCGCTACGCTCGGTCGTTCGACTGCGGCGAGCGGAAATGGC
TTACGAACGGGGCGGAGATTTCCTGGAAGATGCCAGGAAGATACTTAACAGGGAAGTGAGAGGGCCGCGG
CAAAGCCGTTTTTCCATAGGCTCCGCCCCCTGACAAGCATCACGAAATCTGACGCTCAAATCAGTGGTGG
CGAAACCCGACAGGACTATAAAGATACCAGGCGTTTCCCCCTGGCGGCTCCCTCGTGCGCTCTCCTGTTC
CTGCCTTTCGGTTTACCGGTGTCATTCCGCTGTTATGGCCGCGTTTGTCTCATTCCACGCCTGACACTCA
GTTCCGGGTAGGCAGTTCGCTCCAAGCTGGACTGTATGCACGAACCCCCCGTTCAGTCCGACCGCTGCGC
CTTATCCGGTAACTATCGTCTTGAGTCCAACCCGGAAAGACATGCAAAAGCACCACTGGCAGCAGCCACT
GGTAATTGATTTAGAGGAGTTAGTCTTGAAGTCATGCGCCGGTTAAGGCTAAACTGAAAGGACAAGTTTT
GGTGACTGCGCTCCTCCAAGCCAGTTACCTCGGTTCAAAGAGTTGGTAGCTCAGAGAACCTTCAAAAAAC
CGCCCTGCAAGGCGGTTTTTTCGTTTTCAGAGCAAGAGATTACGCGCAGACCAAAACGATCTCAAGAAGA
TCATCTTATTAAGGGGTCTGACGCTCAGTGGAACGAAAACTCACGTTAAGGGATTTTGGTCATGAGATTA
TCAAAAAGGATCTTCACCTAGATCCTTTTAAATTAAAAATGAAGTTTTAAATCAATCTAAAGTATATATG
AGTAAACTTGGTCTGACAGTTACCAATGCTTAATCAGTGAGGCACCTATCTCAGCGATCTGTCTATTTCG
TTCATCCATAGTTGCCTGACTCCCCGTCGTGTAGATAACTACGATACGGGAGGGCTTACCATCTGGCCCC
AGTGCTGCAATGATACCGCGAGACCCACGCTCACCGGCTCCAGATTTATCAGCAATAAACCAGCCAGCCG
GAAGGGCCGAGCGCAGAAGTGGTCCTGCAACTTTATCCGCCTCCATCCAGTCTATTCCATGGTGCCACCT
GACGTCTAAGAAACCATTATTATCATGACATTAACCTATAAAAATAGGCGTATCACGAGGCAGAATTTCA
GATAAAAAAAATCCTTAGCTTTCGCTAAGGATGATTTCTGGAATTCGCGGCCGCTTCTAGAGGCTCATAC
TGCGTAAGAGTCTTTAACATAAGCACCTGTAGGATCGTACAGGTTTACGCTAGGCTCCTTTGTCAAAAGT
GATCGCTAACATAAGCACCTGTAGGATCGTACAGGTTTACGCCTTCACGGGATAATGTGTTCTACAACAT
AAGCACCTGTAGGATCGTACAGGTTTACGCGCTTAAGTCAATCCAATGCGTTCAGGTGCAACATAAGCAC
CTGTAGGATCGTACAGGTTTACGCAACTCCGTCATCGTGGATGTCAATATTGGCAACATAAGCACCTGTA
GGATCGTACAGGTTTACGCTTGATTTCACCGCTGGCGTCAATGAGTGCTCATACTGCGTAAGAGTCTTTA
ACATAAGCACCTGTAGGATCGTACAGGTTTACGCTAGGCTCCTTTGTCAAAAGTGATCGCTAACATAAGC
ACCTGTAGGATCGTACAGGTTTACGCCTTCACGGGATAATGTGTTCTACAACATAAGCACCTGTAGGATC
GTACAGGTTTACGCGCTTAAGTCAATCCAATGCGTTCAGGTGCAACATAAGCACCTGTAGGATCGTACAG
GTTTACGCAACTCCGTCATCGTGGATGTCAATATTGGCAACATAAGCACCTGTAGGATCGTACAGGTTTA
CGCTTGATTTCACCGCTGGCGTCAATTTCCGCTCATACTGCGTAAGAGTCTTTAACATAAGCACCTGTAG
GATCGTACAGGTTTACGCTAGGCTCCTTTGTCAAAAGTGATCGCTAACATAAGCACCTGTAGGATCGTAC
AGGTTTACGCCTTCACGGGATAATGTGTTCTACAACATAAGCACCTGTAGGATCGTACAGGTTTACGCGC
TTAAGTCAATCCAATGCGTTCAGGTGCAACATAAGCACCTGTAGGATCGTACAGGTTTACGCAACTCCGT
CATCGTGGATGTCAATATTGGCAACATAAGCACCTGTAGGATCGTACAGGTTTACGCTTGATTTCACCGC
TGGCGTCAATGACTGCTCATACTGCGTAAGAGTCTTTAACATAAGCACCTGTAGGATCGTACAGGTTTAC
GCTAGGCTCCTTTGTCAAAAGTGATCGCTAACATAAGCACCTGTAGGATCGTACAGGTTTACGCCTTCAC
GGGATAATGTGTTCTACAACATAAGCACCTGTAGGATCGTACAGGTTTACGCGCTTAAGTCAATCCAATG
CGTTCAGGTGCAACATAAGCACCTGTAGGATCGTACAGGTTTACGCAACTCCGTCATCGTGGATGTCAAT
ATTGGCAACATAAGCACCTGTAGGATCGTACAGGTTTACGCTTGATTTCACCGCTGGCGTCAATTACTAG
AGGCTCATACTGCGTAAGAGTCTTTAACATAAGCACCTGTAGGATCGTACAGGTTTACGCTAGGCTCCTT
TGTCAAAAGTGATCGCTAACATAAGCACCTGTAGGATCGTACAGGTTTACGCCTTCACGGGATAATGTGT
TCTACAACATAAGCACCTGTAGGATCGTACAGGTTTACGCGCTTAAGTCAATCCAATGCGTTCAGGTGCA
ACATAAGCACCTGTAGGATCGTACAGGTTTACGCAACTCCGTCATCGTGGATGTCAATATTGGCAACATA
AGCACCTGTAGGATCGTACAGGTTTACGCTTGATTTCACCGCTGGCGTCAATGAGTGCTCATACTGCGTA
AGAGTCTTTAACATAAGCACCTGTAGGATCGTACAGGTTTACGCTAGGCTCCTTTGTCAAAAGTGATCGC
TAACATAAGCACCTGTAGGATCGTACAGGTTTACGCCTTCACGGGATAATGTGTTCTACAACATAAGCAC
CTGTAGGATCGTACAGGTTTACGCGCTTAAGTCAATCCAATGCGTTCAGGTGCAACATAAGCACCTGTAG
GATCGTACAGGTTTACGCAACTCCGTCATCGTGGATGTCAATATTGGCAACATAAGCACCTGTAGGATCG
TACAGGTTTACGCTTGATTTCACCGCTGGCGTCAATTTCCGCTCATACTGCGTAAGAGTCTTTAACATAA
GCACCTGTAGGATCGTACAGGTTTACGCTAGGCTCCTTTGTCAAAAGTGATCGCTAACATAAGCACCTGT
AGGATCGTACAGGTTTACGCCTTCACGGGATAATGTGTTCTACAACATAAGCACCTGTAGGATCGTACAG
GTTTACGCGCTTAAGTCAATCCAATGCGTTCAGGTGCAACATAAGCACCTGTAGGATCGTACAGGTTTAC
GCAACTCCGTCATCGTGGATGTCAATATTGGCAACATAAGCACCTGTAGGATCGTACAGGTTTACGCTTG
ATTTCACCGCTGGCGTCAATGACTGCTCATACTGCGTAAGAGTCTTTAACATAAGCACCTGTAGGATCGT
ACAGGTTTACGCTAGGCTCCTTTGTCAAAAGTGATCGCTAACATAAGCACCTGTAGGATCGTACAGGTTT
ACGCCTTCACGGGATAATGTGTTCTACAACATAAGCACCTGTAGGATCGTACAGGTTTACGCGCTTAAGT
CAATCCAATGCGTTCAGGTGCAACATAAGCACCTGTAGGATCGTACAGGTTTACGCAACTCCGTCATCGT
GGATGTCAATATTGGCAACATAAGCACCTGTAGGATCGTACAGGTTTACGCTTGATTTCACCGCTGGCGT
CAATTACTAGAGGCTCATACTGCGTAAGAGTCTTTAACATAAGCACCTGTAGGATCGTACAGGTTTACGC
TAGGCTCCTTTGTCAAAAGTGATCGCTAACATAAGCACCTGTAGGATCGTACAGGTTTACGCCTTCACGG
GATAATGTGTTCTACAACATAAGCACCTGTAGGATCGTACAGGTTTACGCGCTTAAGTCAATCCAATGCG
TTCAGGTGCAACATAAGCACCTGTAGGATCGTACAGGTTTACGCAACTCCGTCATCGTGGATGTCAATAT
TGGCAACATAAGCACCTGTAGGATCGTACAGGTTTACGCTTGATTTCACCGCTGGCGTCAATGAGTGCTC
ATACTGCGTAAGAGTCTTTAACATAAGCACCTGTAGGATCGTACAGGTTTACGCTAGGCTCCTTTGTCAA
AAGTGATCGCTAACATAAGCACCTGTAGGATCGTACAGGTTTACGCCTTCACGGGATAATGTGTTCTACA
ACATAAGCACCTGTAGGATCGTACAGGTTTACGCGCTTAAGTCAATCCAATGCGTTCAGGTGCAACATAA
GCACCTGTAGGATCGTACAGGTTTACGCAACTCCGTCATCGTGGATGTCAATATTGGCAACATAAGCACC
TGTAGGATCGTACAGGTTTACGCTTGATTTCACCGCTGGCGTCAATTTCCGCTCATACTGCGTAAGAGTC
TTTAACATAAGCACCTGTAGGATCGTACAGGTTTACGCTAGGCTCCTTTGTCAAAAGTGATCGCTAACAT
AAGCACCTGTAGGATCGTACAGGTTTACGCCTTCACGGGATAATGTGTTCTACAACATAAGCACCTGTAG
GATCGTACAGGTTTACGCGCTTAAGTCAATCCAATGCGTTCAGGTGCAACATAAGCACCTGTAGGATCGT
ACAGGTTTACGCAACTCCGTCATCGTGGATGTCAATATTGGCAACATAAGCACCTGTAGGATCGTACAGG
TTTACGCTTGATTTCACCGCTGGCGTCAATGACTGCTCATACTGCGTAAGAGTCTTTAACATAAGCACCT
GTAGGATCGTACAGGTTTACGCTAGGCTCCTTTGTCAAAAGTGATCGCTAACATAAGCACCTGTAGGATC
GTACAGGTTTACGCCTTCACGGGATAATGTGTTCTACAACATAAGCACCTGTAGGATCGTACAGGTTTAC
GCGCTTAAGTCAATCCAATGCGTTCAGGTGCAACATAAGCACCTGTAGGATCGTACAGGTTTACGCAACT
CCGTCATCGTGGATGTCAATATTGGCAACATAAGCACCTGTAGGATCGTACAGGTTTACGCTTGATTTCA
CCGCTGGCGTCAATTACTAGAGGCTCATACTGCGTAAGAGTCTTTAACATAAGCACCTGTAGGATCGTAC
AGGTTTACGCTAGGCTCCTTTGTCAAAAGTGATCGCTAACATAAGCACCTGTAGGATCGTACAGGTTTAC
GCCTTCACGGGATAATGTGTTCTACAACATAAGCACCTGTAGGATCGTACAGGTTTACGCGCTTAAGTCA
ATCCAATGCGTTCAGGTGCAACATAAGCACCTGTAGGATCGTACAGGTTTACGCAACTCCGTCATCGTGG
ATGTCAATATTGGCAACATAAGCACCTGTAGGATCGTACAGGTTTACGCTTGATTTCACCGCTGGCGTCA
ATGAGTGCTCATACTGCGTAAGAGTCTTTAACATAAGCACCTGTAGGATCGTACAGGTTTACGCTAGGCT
CCTTTGTCAAAAGTGATCGCTAACATAAGCACCTGTAGGATCGTACAGGTTTACGCCTTCACGGGATAAT
GTGTTCTACAACATAAGCACCTGTAGGATCGTACAGGTTTACGCGCTTAAGTCAATCCAATGCGTTCAGG
TGCAACATAAGCACCTGTAGGATCGTACAGGTTTACGCAACTCCGTCATCGTGGATGTCAATATTGGCAA
CATAAGCACCTGTAGGATCGTACAGGTTTACGCTTGATTTCACCGCTGGCGTCAATTTCCGCTCATACTG
CGTAAGAGTCTTTAACATAAGCACCTGTAGGATCGTACAGGTTTACGCTAGGCTCCTTTGTCAAAAGTGA
TCGCTAACATAAGCACCTGTAGGATCGTACAGGTTTACGCCTTCACGGGATAATGTGTTCTACAACATAA
GCACCTGTAGGATCGTACAGGTTTACGCGCTTAAGTCAATCCAATGCGTTCAGGTGCAACATAAGCACCT
GTAGGATCGTACAGGTTTACGCAACTCCGTCATCGTGGATGTCAATATTGGCAACATAAGCACCTGTAGG
ATCGTACAGGTTTACGCTTGATTTCACCGCTGGCGTCAATGACTGCTCATACTGCGTAAGAGTCTTTAAC
ATAAGCACCTGTAGGATCGTACAGGTTTACGCTAGGCTCCTTTGTCAAAAGTGATCGCTAACATAAGCAC
CTGTAGGATCGTACAGGTTTACGCCTTCACGGGATAATGTGTTCTACAACATAAGCACCTGTAGGATCGT
ACAGGTTTACGCGCTTAAGTCAATCCAATGCGTTCAGGTGCAACATAAGCACCTGTAGGATCGTACAGGT
TTACGCAACTCCGTCATCGTGGATGTCAATATTGGCAACATAAGCACCTGTAGGATCGTACAGGTTTACG
CTTGATTTCACCGCTGGCGTCAATTACTAGAGCCAGGCATCAAATAAAACGAAAGGCTCAGTCGAAAGAC
TGGGCCTTTCGTTTTATCTGTTGTTTGTCGGTGAACGCTCTCTACTAGAGTCACACTGGCTCACCTTCGG
GTGGGCCTTTCTGCGTTTATATACTAGTAGCGGCCGCTGCA
