>Addgene plasmid #160840 | pXWS80LBS | depositor partial sequence | sequence record 311341 | (80 X LBS)-t
GCTCATACTGCGTAAGAGTCTTTAACATAAGCACCTGTAGGATCGTACAGGTTTACGCTAGGCTCCTTTG
TCAAAAGTGATCGCTAACATAAGCACCTGTAGGATCGTACAGGTTTACGCCTTCACGGGATAATGTGTTC
TACAACATAAGCACCTGTAGGATCGTACAGGTTTACGCGCTTAAGTCAATCCAATGCGTTCAGGTGCAAC
ATAAGCACCTGTAGGATCGTACAGGTTTACGCAACTCCGTCATCGTGGATGTCAATATTGGCAACATAAG
CACCTGTAGGATCGTACAGGTTTACGCTTGATTTCACCGCTGGCGTCAATGAGTGCTCATACTGCGTAAG
AGTCTTTAACATAAGCACCTGTAGGATCGTACAGGTTTACGCTAGGCTCCTTTGTCAAAAGTGATCGCTA
ACATAAGCACCTGTAGGATCGTACAGGTTTACGCCTTCACGGGATAATGTGTTCTACAACATAAGCACCT
GTAGGATCGTACAGGTTTACGCGCTTAAGTCAATCCAATGCGTTCAGGTGCAACATAAGCACCTGTAGGA
TCGTACAGGTTTACGCAACTCCGTCATCGTGGATGTCAATATTGGCAACATAAGCACCTGTAGGATCGTA
CAGGTTTACGCTTGATTTCACCGCTGGCGTCAATTTCCGCTCATACTGCGTAAGAGTCTTTAACATAAGC
ACCTGTAGGATCGTACAGGTTTACGCTAGGCTCCTTTGTCAAAAGTGATCGCTAACATAAGCACCTGTAG
GATCGTACAGGTTTACGCCTTCACGGGATAATGTGTTCTACAACATAAGCACCTGTAGGATCGTACAGGT
TTACGCGCTTAAGTCAATCCAATGCGTTCAGGTGCAACATAAGCACCTGTAGGATCGTACAGGTTTACGC
AACTCCGTCATCGTGGATGTCAATATTGGCAACATAAGCACCTGTAGGATCGTACAGGTTTACGCTTGAT
TTCACCGCTGGCGTCAATGACTGCTCATACTGCGTAAGAGTCTTTAACATAAGCACCTGTAGGATCGTAC
AGGTTTACGCTAGGCTCCTTTGTCAAAAGTGATCGCTAACATAAGCACCTGTAGGATCGTACAGGTTTAC
GCCTTCACGGGATAATGTGTTCTACAACATAAGCACCTGTAGGATCGTACAGGTTTACGCGCTTAAGTCA
ATCCAATGCGTTCAGGTGCAACATAAGCACCTGTAGGATCGTACAGGTTTACGCAACTCCGTCATCGTGG
ATGTCAATATTGGCAACATAAGCACCTGTAGGATCGTACAGGTTTACGCTTGATTTCACCGCTGGCGTCA
ATTACTAGAGGCTCATACTGCGTAAGAGTCTTTAACATAAGCACCTGTAGGATCGTACAGGTTTACGCTA
GGCTCCTTTGTCAAAAGTGATCGCTAACATAAGCACCTGTAGGATCGTACAGGTTTACGCCTTCACGGGA
TAATGTGTTCTACAACATAAGCACCTGTAGGATCGTACAGGTTTACGCGCTTAAGTCAATCCAATGCGTT
CAGGTGCAACATAAGCACCTGTAGGATCGTACAGGTTTACGCAACTCCGTCATCGTGGATGTCAATATTG
GCAACATAAGCACCTGTAGGATCGTACAGGTTTACGCTTGATTTCACCGCTGGCGTCAATGAGTGCTCAT
ACTGCGTAAGAGTCTTTAACATAAGCACCTGTAGGATCGTACAGGTTTACGCTAGGCTCCTTTGTCAAAA
GTGATCGCTAACATAAGCACCTGTAGGATCGTACAGGTTTACGCCTTCACGGGATAATGTGTTCTACAAC
ATAAGCACCTGTAGGATCGTACAGGTTTACGCGCTTAAGTCAATCCAATGCGTTCAGGTGCAACATAAGC
ACCTGTAGGATCGTACAGGTTTACGCAACTCCGTCATCGTGGATGTCAATATTGGCAACATAAGCACCTG
TAGGATCGTACAGGTTTACGCTTGATTTCACCGCTGGCGTCAATTTCCGCTCATACTGCGTAAGAGTCTT
TAACATAAGCACCTGTAGGATCGTACAGGTTTACGCTAGGCTCCTTTGTCAAAAGTGATCGCTAACATAA
GCACCTGTAGGATCGTACAGGTTTACGCCTTCACGGGATAATGTGTTCTACAACATAAGCACCTGTAGGA
TCGTACAGGTTTACGCGCTTAAGTCAATCCAATGCGTTCAGGTGCAACATAAGCACCTGTAGGATCGTAC
AGGTTTACGCAACTCCGTCATCGTGGATGTCAATATTGGCAACATAAGCACCTGTAGGATCGTACAGGTT
TACGCTTGATTTCACCGCTGGCGTCAATGACTGCTCATACTGCGTAAGAGTCTTTAACATAAGCACCTGT
AGGATCGTACAGGTTTACGCTAGGCTCCTTTGTCAAAAGTGATCGCTAACATAAGCACCTGTAGGATCGT
ACAGGTTTACGCCTTCACGGGATAATGTGTTCTACAACATAAGCACCTGTAGGATCGTACAGGTTTACGC
GCTTAAGTCAATCCAATGCGTTCAGGTGCAACATAAGCACCTGTAGGATCGTACAGGTTTACGCAACTCC
GTCATCGTGGATGTCAATATTGGCAACATAAGCACCTGTAGGATCGTACAGGTTTACGCTTGATTTCACC
GCTGGCGTCAATTACTAGAGGCTCATACTGCGTAAGAGTCTTTAACATAAGCACCTGTAGGATCGTACAG
GTTTACGCTAGGCTCCTTTGTCAAAAGTGATCGCTAACATAAGCACCTGTAGGATCGTACAGGTTTACGC
CTTCACGGGATAATGTGTTCTACAACATAAGCACCTGTAGGATCGTACAGGTTTACGCGCTTAAGTCAAT
CCAATGCGTTCAGGTGCAACATAAGCACCTGTAGGATCGTACAGGTTTACGCAACTCCGTCATCGTGGAT
GTCAATATTGGCAACATAAGCACCTGTAGGATCGTACAGGTTTACGCTTGATTTCACCGCTGGCGTCAAT
GAGTGCTCATACTGCGTAAGAGTCTTTAACATAAGCACCTGTAGGATCGTACAGGTTTACGCTAGGCTCC
TTTGTCAAAAGTGATCGCTAACATAAGCACCTGTAGGATCGTACAGGTTTACGCCTTCACGGGATAATGT
GTTCTACAACATAAGCACCTGTAGGATCGTACAGGTTTACGCGCTTAAGTCAATCCAATGCGTTCAGGTG
CAACATAAGCACCTGTAGGATCGTACAGGTTTACGCAACTCCGTCATCGTGGATGTCAATATTGGCAACA
TAAGCACCTGTAGGATCGTACAGGTTTACGCTTGATTTCACCGCTGGCGTCAATTTCCGCTCATACTGCG
TAAGAGTCTTTAACATAAGCACCTGTAGGATCGTACAGGTTTACGCTAGGCTCCTTTGTCAAAAGTGATC
GCTAACATAAGCACCTGTAGGATCGTACAGGTTTACGCCTTCACGGGATAATGTGTTCTACAACATAAGC
ACCTGTAGGATCGTACAGGTTTACGCGCTTAAGTCAATCCAATGCGTTCAGGTGCAACATAAGCACCTGT
AGGATCGTACAGGTTTACGCAACTCCGTCATCGTGGATGTCAATATTGGCAACATAAGCACCTGTAGGAT
CGTACAGGTTTACGCTTGATTTCACCGCTGGCGTCAATGACTGCTCATACTGCGTAAGAGTCTTTAACAT
AAGCACCTGTAGGATCGTACAGGTTTACGCTAGGCTCCTTTGTCAAAAGTGATCGCTAACATAAGCACCT
GTAGGATCGTACAGGTTTACGCCTTCACGGGATAATGTGTTCTACAACATAAGCACCTGTAGGATCGTAC
AGGTTTACGCGCTTAAGTCAATCCAATGCGTTCAGGTGCAACATAAGCACCTGTAGGATCGTACAGGTTT
ACGCAACTCCGTCATCGTGGATGTCAATATTGGCAACATAAGCACCTGTAGGATCGTACAGGTTTACGCT
TGATTTCACCGCTGGCGTCAATTACTAGAGGCTCATACTGCGTAAGAGTCTTTAACATAAGCACCTGTAG
GATCGTACAGGTTTACGCTAGGCTCCTTTGTCAAAAGTGATCGCTAACATAAGCACCTGTAGGATCGTAC
AGGTTTACGCCTTCACGGGATAATGTGTTCTACAACATAAGCACCTGTAGGATCGTACAGGTTTACGCGC
TTAAGTCAATCCAATGCGTTCAGGTGCAACATAAGCACCTGTAGGATCGTACAGGTTTACGCAACTCCGT
CATCGTGGATGTCAATATTGGCAACATAAGCACCTGTAGGATCGTACAGGTTTACGCTTGATTTCACCGC
TGGCGTCAATGAGTGCTCATACTGCGTAAGAGTCTTTAACATAAGCACCTGTAGGATCGTACAGGTTTAC
GCTAGGCTCCTTTGTCAAAAGTGATCGCTAACATAAGCACCTGTAGGATCGTACAGGTTTACGCCTTCAC
GGGATAATGTGTTCTACAACATAAGCACCTGTAGGATCGTACAGGTTTACGCGCTTAAGTCAATCCAATG
CGTTCAGGTGCAACATAAGCACCTGTAGGATCGTACAGGTTTACGCAACTCCGTCATCGTGGATGTCAAT
ATTGGCAACATAAGCACCTGTAGGATCGTACAGGTTTACGCTTGATTTCACCGCTGGCGTCAATTTCCGC
TCATACTGCGTAAGAGTCTTTAACATAAGCACCTGTAGGATCGTACAGGTTTACGCTAGGCTCCTTTGTC
AAAAGTGATCGCTAACATAAGCACCTGTAGGATCGTACAGGTTTACGCCTTCACGGGATAATGTGTTCTA
CAACATAAGCACCTGTAGGATCGTACAGGTTTACGCGCTTAAGTCAATCCAATGCGTTCAGGTGCAACAT
AAGCACCTGTAGGATCGTACAGGTTTACGCAACTCCGTCATCGTGGATGTCAATATTGGCAACATAAGCA
CCTGTAGGATCGTACAGGTTTACGCTTGATTTCACCGCTGGCGTCAATGACTGCTCATACTGCGTAAGAG
TCTTTAACATAAGCACCTGTAGGATCGTACAGGTTTACGCTAGGCTCCTTTGTCAAAAGTGATCGCTAAC
ATAAGCACCTGTAGGATCGTACAGGTTTACGCCTTCACGGGATAATGTGTTCTACAACATAAGCACCTGT
AGGATCGTACAGGTTTACGCGCTTAAGTCAATCCAATGCGTTCAGGTGCAACATAAGCACCTGTAGGATC
GTACAGGTTTACGCAACTCCGTCATCGTGGATGTCAATATTGGCAACATAAGCACCTGTAGGATCGTACA
GGTTTACGCTTGATTTCACCGCTGGCGTCAATTACTAGAGCCAGGCATCAAATAAAACGAAAGGCTCAGT
CGAAAGACTGGGCCTTTCGTTTTATCTGTTGTTTGTCGGTGAACGCTCTCTACTAGAGTCACACTGGCTC
ACCTTCGGGTGGGCCTTTCTGCGTTTATA
